>Addgene plasmid #70154 | pmCherry-C1-MKLP1 | depositor full sequence | sequence record 128546 | pmCherry-C1-MKLP1 sequence 7274 bps
TAGTTATTAATAGTAATCAATTACGGGGTCATTAGTTCATAGCCCATATATGGAGTTCCGCGTTACATAA
CTTACGGTAAATGGCCCGCCTGGCTGACCGCCCAACGACCCCCGCCCATTGACGTCAATAATGACGTATG
TTCCCATAGTAACGCCAATAGGGACTTTCCATTGACGTCAATGGGTGGAGTATTTACGGTAAACTGCCCA
CTTGGCAGTACATCAAGTGTATCATATGCCAAGTACGCCCCCTATTGACGTCAATGACGGTAAATGGCCC
GCCTGGCATTATGCCCAGTACATGACCTTATGGGACTTTCCTACTTGGCAGTACATCTACGTATTAGTCA
TCGCTATTACCATGGTGATGCGGTTTTGGCAGTACATCAATGGGCGTGGATAGCGGTTTGACTCACGGGG
ATTTCCAAGTCTCCACCCCATTGACGTCAATGGGAGTTTGTTTTGGCACCAAAATCAACGGGACTTTCCA
AAATGTCGTAACAACTCCGCCCCATTGACGCAAATGGGCGGTAGGCGTGTACGGTGGGAGGTCTATATAA
GCAGAGCTGGTTTAGTGAACCGTCAGATCCGCTAGCGCTACCGGTCGCCACCATGGTGAGCAAGGGCGAG
GAGGATAACATGGCCATCATCAAGGAGTTCATGCGCTTCAAGGTGCACATGGAGGGCTCCGTGAACGGCC
ACGAGTTCGAGATCGAGGGCGAGGGCGAGGGCCGCCCCTACGAGGGCACCCAGACCGCCAAGCTGAAGGT
GACCAAGGGTGGCCCCCTGCCCTTCGCCTGGGACATCCTGTCCCCTCAGTTCATGTACGGCTCCAAGGCC
TACGTGAAGCACCCCGCCGACATCCCCGACTACTTGAAGCTGTCCTTCCCCGAGGGCTTCAAGTGGGAGC
GCGTGATGAACTTCGAGGACGGCGGCGTGGTGACCGTGACCCAGGACTCCTCCCTGCAGGACGGCGAGTT
CATCTACAAGGTGAAGCTGCGCGGCACCAACTTCCCCTCCGACGGCCCCGTAATGCAGAAGAAGACCATG
GGCTGGGAGGCCTCCTCCGAGCGGATGTACCCCGAGGACGGCGCCCTGAAGGGCGAGATCAAGCAGAGGC
TGAAGCTGAAGGACGGCGGCCACTACGACGCTGAGGTCAAGACCACCTACAAGGCCAAGAAGCCCGTGCA
GCTGCCCGGCGCCTACAACGTCAACATCAAGTTGGACATCACCTCCCACAACGAGGACTACACCATCGTG
GAACAGTACGAACGCGCCGAGGGCCGCCACTCCACCGGCGGCATGGACGAGCTGTACAAGTCCGGACTCA
GATCTCGAGCTCTGGGCATGGGGAAGTCAGCGAGAGCTAAGACACCCCGGAAACCTACCGTGAAAAAAGG
GTCCCAAACGAACCTTAAAGACCCAGTTGGGGTATACTGTAGGGTGCGCCCACTGGGCTTTCCTGATCAA
GAGTGTTGCATAGAAGTGATCAATAATACAACTGTTCAGCTTCATACTCCTGAGGGCTACAGACTCAACC
GAAATGGAGACTATAAGGAGACTCAGTATTCATTTAAACAAGTATTTGGCACTCACACCACCCAGAAGGA
ACTCTTTGATGTTGTGGCTAATCCCTTGGTCAATGACCTCATTCATGGCAAAAATGGTCTTCTTTTTACA
TATGGTGTGACGGGAAGTGGAAAAACTCACACAATGACTGGTTCTCCAGGGGAAGGAGGGCTGCTTCCTC
GTTGTTTGGACATGATCTTTAACAGTATAGGGTCATTTCAAGCTAAACGATATGTTTTCAAATCTAATGA
TAGGAATAGTATGGATATACAGTGTGAGGTTGATGCCTTATTAGAACGTCAGAAAAGAGAAGCTATGCCC
AATCCAAAGACTTCTTCTAGCAAACGACAAGTAGATCCAGAGTTTGCAGATATGATAACTGTACAAGAAT
TCTGCAAAGCAGAAGAGGTTGATGAAGATAGTGTCTATGGTGTATTTGTCTCTTATATTGAAATATATAA
TAATTACATATATGATCTATTGGAAGAGGTGCCGTTTGATCCCATAAAACCCAAACCTCCACAATCTAAA
TTGCTTCGTGAAGATAAGAACCATAACATGTATGTTGCAGGATGTACAGAAGTTGAAGTGAAATCTACTG
AGGAGGCTTTTGAAGTTTTCTGGAGAGGCCAGAAAAAGAGACGTATTGCTAATACCCATTTGAATCGTGA
GTCCAGCCGTTCCCATAGCGTGTTCAACATTAAATTAGTTCAGGCTCCCTTGGATGCAGATGGAGACAAT
GTCTTACAGGAAAAAGAACAAATCACTATAAGTCAGTTGTCCTTGGTAGATCTTGCTGGAAGTGAAAGAA
CTAACCGGACCAGAGCAGAAGGGAACAGATTACGTGAAGCTGGTAATATTAATCAGTCACTAATGACGCT
AAGAACATGTATGGATGTCCTAAGAGAGAACCAAATGTATGGAACTAACAAGATGGTTCCATATCGAGAT
TCAAAGTTAACCCATCTGTTCAAGAACTACTTTGATGGGGAAGGAAAAGTGCGGATGATCGTGTGTGTGA
ACCCCAAGGCTGAAGATTATGAAGAAAACTTGCAAGTCATGAGATTTGCGGAAGTGACTCAAGAAGTTGA
AGTAGCAAGACCTGTCGACAAGGCAATATGTGGTTTAACGCCTGGGAGGAGATACAGAAACCAGCCTCGA
GGTCCAGTTGGAAATGAACCATTGGTTACTGACGTGGTTTTGCAGAGTTTTCCACCTTTGCCGTCATGCG
AAATTTTGGATATCAACGATGAGCAGACACTTCCAAGGCTGATTGAAGCCTTAGAGAAACGACATAACTT
ACGACAAATGATGATTGATGAGTTTAACAAACAATCTAATGCTTTTAAAGCTTTGTTACAAGAATTTGAC
AATGCTGTTTTAAGTAAAGAAAACCACATGCAAGGGAAACTAAATGAAAAGGAGAAGATGATCTCAGGAC
AGAAATTGGAAATAGAACGACTGGAAAAGAAAAACAAAACTTTAGAATATAAGATTGAGATTTTAGAGAA
AACAACTACTATCTATGAGGAAGATAAACGCAATTTGCAACAGGAACTTGAAACTCAGAACCAGAAACTT
CAGCGACAGTTTTCTGACAAACGCAGATTAGAAGCCAGGTTGCAAGGCATGGTGACAGAAACGACAATGA
AGTGGGAGAAAGAATGTGAGCGTAGAGTGGCAGCCAAACAGCTGGAGATGCAGAATAAACTCTGGGTTAA
AGATGAAAAGCTGAAACAACTGAAGGCTATTGTTACTGAACCTAAAACTGAGAAGCCAGAGAGACCCTCT
CGGGAGCGAGATCGAGAAAAAGTTACTCAAAGATCTGTTTCTCCATCACCTGTGCCTTTACTCTTTCAAC
CTGATCAGAACGCACCACCAATTCGTCTCCGACACAGACGATCACGCTCTGCAGGAGACAGATGGGTAGA
TCATAAGCCCGCCTCTAACATGCAAACTGAAACAGTCATGCAGCCACATGTCCCTCATGCCATCACAGTA
TCTGTTGCAAATGAAAAGGCACTAGCTAAGTGTGAGAAGTACATGCTGACCCACCAGGAACTAGCCTCCG
ATGGGGAGATTGAAACTAAACTAATTAAGGGTGATATTTATAAAACAAGGGGTGGTGGACAATCTGTTCA
GTTTACTGATATTGAGACTTTAAAGCAAGAATCACCAAATGGTAGTCGAAAACGAAGATCTTCCACAGTA
GCACCTGCCCAACCAGATGGTGCAGAGTCTGAATGGACCGATGTAGAAACAAGGTGTTCTGTGGCTGTGG
AGATGAGAGCAGGATCCCAGCTGGGACCTGGATATCAGCATCATGCACAACCCAAGCGCAAAAAGCCATG
ACCGCGGGCCCGGGATCCACCGGATCTAGATAACTGATCATAATCAGCCATACCACATTTGTAGAGGTTT
TACTTGCTTTAAAAAACCTCCCACACCTCCCCCTGAACCTGAAACATAAAATGAATGCAATTGTTGTTGT
TAACTTGTTTATTGCAGCTTATAATGGTTACAAATAAAGCAATAGCATCACAAATTTCACAAATAAAGCA
TTTTTTTCACTGCATTCTAGTTGTGGTTTGTCCAAACTCATCAATGTATCTTAACGCGTAAATTGTAAGC
GTTAATATTTTGTTAAAATTCGCGTTAAATTTTTGTTAAATCAGCTCATTTTTTAACCAATAGGCCGAAA
TCGGCAAAATCCCTTATAAATCAAAAGAATAGACCGAGATAGGGT
[37 nt withheld, positions 4316-4352]
AAAGAACGTGGACTCCAACGTCAAAGG
[49 nt withheld, positions 4380-4428]
T
[91 nt withheld, positions 4430-4520]
G
[124 nt withheld, positions 4522-4645]
CAGGTGGCACTTTTCGGGGAAATGTGCGCGGAACCCCTATTTGTTTATTTTTCTAAATACATTCAAATAT
GTATCCGCTCATGAGACAATAACCCTGATAAATGCTTCAATAATATTGAAAAAGGAAGAGTCCTGAGGCG
GAAAGAACCAGCTGTGGAATGTGTGTCAGTTAGGGTGTGGAAAGTCCCCAGGCTCCCCAGCAGGCAGAAG
TATGCAAAGCATGCATCTCAATTAGTCAGCAACCAGGTGTGGAAAGTCCCCAGGCTCCCCAGCAGGCAGA
AGTATGCAAAGCATGCATCTCAATTAGTCAGCAACCATAGTCCCGCCCCTAACTCCGCCCATCCCGCCCC
TAACTCCGCCCAGTTCCGCCCATTCTCCGCCCCATGGCTGACTAATTTTTTTTATTTATGCAGAGGCCGA
GGCCGCCTCGGCCTCTGAGCTATTCCAGAAGTAGTGAGGAGGCTTTTTTGGAGGCCTAGGCTTTTGCAAA
GATCGATCAAGAGACAGGATGAGGATCGTTTCGCATGATTGAACAAGATGGATTGCACGCAGGTTCTCCG
GCCGCTTGGGTGGAGAGGCTATTCGGCTATGACTGGGCACAACAGACAATCGGCTGCTCTGATGCCGCCG
TGTTCCGGCTGTCAGCGCAGGGGCGCCCGGTTCTTTTTGTCAAGACCGACCTGTCCGGTGCCCTGAATGA
ACTGCAAGACGAGGCAGCGCGGCTATCGTGGCTGGCCACGACGGGCGTTCCTTGCGCAGCTGTGCTCGAC
GTTGTCACTGAAGCGGGAAGGGACTGGCTGCTATTGGGCGAAGTGCCGGGGCAGGATCTCCTGTCATCTC
ACCTTGCTCCTGCCGAGAAAGTATCCATCATGGCTGATGCAATGCGGCGGCTGCATACGCTTGATCCGGC
TACCTGCCCATTCGACCACCAAGCGAAACATCGCATCGAGCGAGCACGTACTCGGATGGAAGCCGGTCTT
GTCGATCAGGATGATCTGGACGAAGAGCATCAGGGGCTCGCGCCAGCCGAACTGTTCGCCAGGCTCAAGG
CGAGCATGCCCGACGGCGAGGATCTCGTCGTGACCCATGGCGATGCCTGCTTGCCGAATATCATGGTGGA
AAATGGCCGCTTTTCTGGATTCATCGACTGTGGCCGGCTGGGTGTGGCGGACCGCTATCAGGACATAGCG
TTGGCTACCCGTGATATTGCTGAAGAGCTTGGCGGCGAATGGGCTGACCGCTTCCTCGTGCTTTACGGTA
TCGCCGCTCCCGATTCGCAGCGCATCGCCTTCTATCGCCTTCTTGACGAGTTCTTCTGAGCGGGACTCTG
GGGTTCGAAATGACCGACCAAGCGACGCCCAACCTGCCATCACGAGATTTCGATTCCACCGCCGCCTTCT
ATGAAAGGTTGGGCTTCGGAATCGTTTTCCGGGACGCCGGCTGGATGATCCTCCAGCGCGGGGATCTCAT
GCTGGAGTTCTTCGCCCACCCTAGGGGGAGGCTAACTGAAACACGGAAGGAGACAATACCGGAAGGAACC
CGCGCTATGACGGCAATAAAAAGACAGAATAAAACGCACGGTGTTGGGTCGTTTGTTCATAAACGCGGGG
TTCGGTCCCAGGGCTGGCACTCTGTCGATACCCCACCGAGACCCCATTGGGGCCAATACGCCCGCGTTTC
TTCCTTTTCCCCACCCCACCCCCCAAGTTCGGGTGAAGGCCCAGGGCTCGCAGCCAACGTCGGGGCGGCA
GGCCCTGCCATAGCCTCAGGTTACTCATATATACTTTAGATTGATTTAAAACTTCATTTTTAATTTAAAA
GGATCTAGGTGAAGATCCTTTTTGATAATCTCATGACCAAAATCCCTTAACGTGAGTTTTCGTTCCACTG
AGCGTCAGACCCCGTAGAAAAGATCAAAGGATCTTCTTGAGATCCTTTTTTTCTGCGCGTAATCTGCTGC
TTGCAAACAAAAAAACCACCGCTACCAGCGGTGGTTTGTTTGCCGGATCAAGAGCTACCAACTCTTTTTC
CGAAGGTAACTGGCTTCAGCAGAGCGCAGATACCAAATACTGTCCTTCTAGTGTAGCCGTAGTTAGGCCA
CCACTTCAAGAACTCTGTAGCACCGCCTACATACCTCGCTCTGCTAATCCTGTTACCAGTGGCTGCTGCC
AGTGGCGATAAGTCGTGTCTTACCGGGTTGGACTCAAGACGATAGTTACCGGATAAGGCGCAGCGGTCGG
GCTGAACGGGGGGTTCGTGCACACAGCCCAGCTTGGAGCGAACGACCTACACCGAACTGAGATACCTACA
GCGTGAGCTATGAGAAAGCGCCACGCTTCCCGAAGGGAGAAAGGCGGACAGGTATCCGGTAAGCGGCAGG
GTCGGAACAGGAGAGCGCACGAGGGAGCTTCCAGGGGGAAACGCCTGGTATCTTTATAGTCCTGTCGGGT
TTCGCCACCTCTGACTTGAGCGTCGATTTTTGTGATGCTCGTCAGGGGGGCGGAGCCTATGGAAAAACGC
CAGCAACGCGGCCTTTTTACGGTTCCTGGCCTTTTGCTGGCCTTTTGCTCACATGTTCTTTCCTGCGTTA
TCCCCTGATTCTGTGGATAACCGTATTACCGCCATGCAT
Features (pLannotate 1.2.2; 16 found; start..end, strand, type, name):
     61..364     +  enhancer       CMV enhancer: human cytomegalovirus immediate early enhancer
    365..568     +  promoter       CMV promoter: human cytomegalovirus (CMV) immediate early promoter
    613..1320    +  CDS            mCherry: mCherry is a basic (constitutively fluorescent) red fluorescent protein published in 2004, derived from Discosoma sp.. It is reported to be a very rapidly-maturing monomer with low acid sensitivity.
   1321..1342    +  misc_feature   MCS (fragment): multiple cloning site
   1354..3918    +  CDS            KIF23 (fragment): KIF23_HUMAN - Also known as KNSL5, MKLP1. Experimental evidence at protein level: Swiss-Prot protein existence level 1. Component of the centralspindlin complex that serves as a microtubule-dependent and Rho-mediated signaling required for the myosin contractile ring formation during the cell cycle cytokinesis. Essential for cytokinesis in Rho-mediated signaling. Required for the localization of ECT2 to the central spindle. Plus-end-directed motor enzyme that moves antiparallel microtubules in vitro. From Homo sapiens (Human).
   3921..3943    +  misc_feature   MCS (fragment): multiple cloning site
   3955..4039    +  CDS            large T antigen (fragment): large T antigen from SV40 (simian virus 40)
   4062..4183    +  polyA_signal   SV40 poly(A) signal: SV40 polyadenylation signal
   4217..4645    -  rep_origin     f1 ori (sequence partly withheld): f1 bacteriophage origin of replication; arrow indicates direction of (+) strand synthesis
   4672..4776    +  promoter       AmpR promoter: bla
   4778..5135    +  promoter       SV40 promoter: SV40 enhancer and early promoter
   5170..5964    +  CDS            NeoR/KanR: aminoglycoside phosphotransferase from Tn5; aph(3')-II (or nptII); confers resistance to neomycin, kanamycin, and G418 (Geneticin®)
   5985..6137    +  CDS            ble (fragment): BLE_KLEPN - Experimental evidence at protein level: Swiss-Prot protein existence level 1. Binding protein with a strong affinity to the bleomycin family of antibiotics. Binds to CL990; an antimitotic-antibiotic compound. From Klebsiella pneumoniae.
   6196..6243    +  polyA_signal   HSV TK poly(A) signal: herpes simplex virus thymidine kinase polyadenylation signal (Cole and Stacy, 1985)
   6334..6350    -  polyA_signal   bGH poly(A) signal (fragment): bovine growth hormone polyadenylation signal
   6572..7160    +  rep_origin     ori: high-copy-number ColE1/pMB1/pBR322/pUC origin of replication
