[The description below was written by a language model from this plasmid's Addgene catalogue record and pLannotate feature annotations shown in this document.]
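Description:
pmCherry-C1-MKLP1 is a mammalian expression plasmid built on the Clontech pmCherry-C1 backbone, totalling 7,274 bp. It carries the human KIF23 coding sequence (MKLP1, a roughly 2.6 kb insert) fused in frame downstream of mCherry. It replicates in E. coli at high copy from a ColE1/pUC-type origin and also contains an f1 phage origin. A single NeoR/KanR gene (Tn5 aminoglycoside phosphotransferase) serves both hosts. It is preceded by a bacterial bla promoter, giving kanamycin resistance in E. coli, and by the SV40 enhancer/early promoter, giving G418 selection in mammalian cells. An HSV TK polyadenylation signal terminates this cassette. The short annotations for SV40 large T antigen, ble and bGH poly(A) are fragmentary matches and most likely backbone remnants rather than functional elements.

The expression cassette uses the human cytomegalovirus immediate early enhancer and promoter to drive mCherry, a monomeric red fluorescent protein. A short stretch of multiple cloning site links mCherry to MKLP1, so the tag sits at the N terminus of the kinesin, and the transcript ends at the SV40 poly(A) signal. The depositor notes two silent changes in the sequence, one an engineered SalI site and the other a probable polymorphism. A glycine codon was also artificially inserted between the initiating methionine and lysine 2 of MKLP1.

MKLP1 is the plus-end-directed kinesin subunit of the centralspindlin complex, which is required for central spindle signalling and cytokinesis. The construct therefore suits transient or stable expression of red-labelled MKLP1 for fluorescence imaging of its localisation in dividing cells. The associated publication concerns midbody stability after mitosis.
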