Addgene plasmid #70154: pmCherry-C1-MKLP1
Purpose: mammalian expression of MKLP1 with an mCherry fusion
Depositing lab: Masanori Mishima. Depositing organization: University of Cambridge. Publication: ARF6 GTPase protects the post-mitotic midbody from 14-3-3-mediated disintegration. Joseph N, Hutterer A, Poser I, Mishima M. EMBO J. 2012 May 30;31(11):2604-14. doi: 10.1038/emboj.2012.139. Epub 2012 May 11. PubMed 22580824.
Backbone
  Vector backbone: pmCherry-C1
  Backbone manufacturer: Clontech
  Backbone size w/o insert (bp): 4722
  Total vector size (bp): 7274
  Vector type: Mammalian Expression
  Selectable markers: Neomycin (select with G418)
Growth in bacteria
  Bacterial resistance: Kanamycin, 50 μg/mL
  Growth temperature: 37°C
  Growth strain: DH5alpha
  Copy number: High Copy
Gene/Insert
  Gene/Insert name: MKLP1 (alt names: kinesin family member 23; KIF23)
  Species: H. sapiens (human)
  Insert size (bp): 2574
  Entrez Gene: KIF23 (a.k.a. CDA3, CDAIII, CDAN3, CDAN3A, CHO1, KNSL5, MKLP-1, MKLP1)
  Promoter: CMV
  Tag / fusion protein: mCherry (N terminal on backbone)
  Cloning method: Unknown
  Sequencing primers: 5′ Cherry-F ccccgtaatgcagaagaaga; 3′ SV40pA-R
Terms and licenses: Academic/Nonprofit Terms; Industry Terms: Not Available to Industry
Depositor comments: Note that there are two silent mutations at position 2673 and 4203. The former is an artificial SalI site and the latter a polymorphism (I think). They also have Gly (GGG) artificially inserted between the starting methionine and the lysine 2.
How to cite: pmCherry-C1-MKLP1 was a gift from Masanori Mishima (Addgene plasmid # 70154 ; http://n2t.net/addgene:70154 ; RRID:Addgene_70154)
