>Addgene plasmid #70154 | pmCherry-C1-MKLP1 | addgene partial sequence | sequence record 128540 | mCherry-F 5'-ccccgtaatgcagaagaaga-3'
GTACCCCGAGGACGGCGCCCTGAAGGGCGAGATCAAGCAGAGGCTGAAGCTGAAGGACGGCGGCCACTAC
GACGCTGAGGTCAAGACCACCTACAAGGCCAAGAAGCCCGTGCAGCTGCCCGGCGCCTACAACGTCAACA
TCAAGTTGGACATCACCTCCCACAACGAGGACTACACCATCGTGGAACAGTACGAACGCGCCGAGGGCCG
CCACTCCACCGGCGGCATGGACGAGCTGTACAAGTCCGGACTCAGATCTCGAGCTCTGGGCATGGGGAAG
TCAGCGAGAGCTAAGACACCCCGGAAACCTACCGTGAAAAAAGGGTCCCAAACGAACCTTAAAGACCCAG
TTGGGGTATACTGTAGGGTGCGCCCACTGGGCTTTCCTGATCAAGAGTGTTGCATAGAAGTGATCAATAA
TACAACTGTTCAGCTTCATACTCCTGAGGGCTACAGACTCAACCGAAATGGAGACTATAAGGAGACTCAG
TATTCATTTAAACAAGTATTTGGCACTCACACCACCCAGAAGGAACTCTTTGATGTTGTGGCTAATCCCT
TGGTCAATGACCTCATTCATGGCAAAAATGGTCTTCTTTTTACATATGGTGTGACGGGAAGTGGAAAAAC
TCACACAATGACTGGTTCTCCAGGGGAAGGAGGGCTGCTTCCTCGTTGTTTGGACATGATCTTTAACAGT
ATAGGGTCATTTCAAGCTAAACGATATGTTTTCAAATCTAATGATAGGAATAGTATGGATATACAGTGTG
AGGTTGATGCCTTATTAGAACGTCAGAAAAGAGAAGCTATGCCCAATCCAAAGACTTCTTCTAGCAAACG
ACAAGTAGATCCAGAGTTT
