>Addgene plasmid #70154 | pmCherry-C1-MKLP1 | addgene partial sequence | sequence record 128545 | pEGFP-R 5'-acctctacaaatgtggtatg-3'
GGGCCCGCGGTCATGGCTTTTTGCGCTTGGGTTGTGCATGATGCTGATATCCAGGTCCCAGCTGGGATCC
TGCTCTCATCTCCACAGCCACAGAACACCTTGTTTCTACATCGGTCCATTCAGACTCTGCACCATCTGGT
TGGGCAGGTGCTACTGTGGAAGATCTTCGTTTTCGACTACCATTTGGTGATTCTTGCTTTAAAGTCTCAA
TATCAGTAAACTGAACAGATTGTCCACCACCCCTTGTTTTATAAATATCACCCTTAATTAGTTTAGTTTC
AATCTCCCCATCGGAGGCTAGTTCCTGGTGGGTCAGCATGTACTTCTCACACTTAGCTAGTGCCTTTTCA
TTTGCAACAGATACTGTGATGGCATGAGGGACATGTGGCTGCATGACTGTTTCAGTTTGCATGTTAGAGG
CGGGCTTATGATCTACCCATCTGTCTCCTGCAGAGCGTGATCGTCTGTGTCGGAGACGAATTGGTGGTGC
GTTCTGATCAGGTTGAAAGAGTAAAGGCACAGGTGATGGAGAAACAGATCTTTGAGTAACTTTTTCTCGA
TCTCGCTCCCGAGAGGGTCTCTCTGGCTTCTCAGTTTTAGGTTCAGTAACAATAGCCTTCAGTTGTTTCA
GCTTTTCATCTTTAACCCAGAGTTTATTCTGCATCTCCAGCTGTTTGGCTGCCACTCTACGCTCACATTC
TTTCTCCCACTTCATTGTCGTTTCTGTCACCATGCCTTGCAACCTGGCTTCTAATCTGCGTTTGTCAGAA
AACTGTCGCTGAAGTTTCTGGTTCTGAGTTTCAAGTTCCTGTTGCAAATT
